>Addgene plasmid #153263 | pDGE665 | addgene full sequence | sequence record 307071 | Addgene NGS Result
TCGCGCGTTTCGGTGATGACGGTGAAAACCTCTGACACATGCAGCTCCCGGAGACGGTCACAGCTTGTCT
GTAAGCGGATGCCGGGAGCAGACAAGCCCGTCAGGGCGCGTCAGCGGGTGTTGGCGGGTGTCGGGGCTGG
CTTAACTATGCGGCATCAGAGCAGATTGTACTGAGAGTGCACCATATGCGGTGTGAAATACCGCACAGAT
GCGTAAGGAGAAAATACCGCATCAGGCGCCATTCGCCATTCAGGCTGCGCAACTGTTGGGAAGGGCGATC
GGTGCGGGCCTCTTCGCTATTACGCCAGCTGGCGAAAGGGGGATGTGCTGCAAGGCGATTAAGTTGGGTA
ACGCCAGGGTTTTCCCAGTCACGACGTTGTAAAACGACGGCCAGTGAATTCGAGCTCGGTACCTCGCGAA
TGCATCTAGATTGGTCTCACGAACAAGAGAAATAAGAAAAAGGCCGGCCCATTTAGATTGAAGATCCAGG
CCCAGGCCCGTAAAAGAAACCCAACAAGCAAATTCTCCCTCATCGCTTATACAAAGCTACTTTGCCTCGT
TTATATAGCGGAATATGAACATGTATGATTGAAGTCTTCTGAGACGTTGATCGGCACGTAAGAGGTTCCA
ACTTTCACCATAATGAAATAAGATCACTACCGGGCGTATTTTTTGAGTTATCGAGATTTTCAGGAGCTAA
GGAAGCTAAAATGGAGAAAAAAATCACTGGATATACCACCGTTGATATATCCCAATGGCATCGTAAAGAA
CATTTTGAGGCATTTCAGTCAGTTGCTCAATGTACCTATAACCAGACCGTTCAGCTGGATATTACGGCCT
TTTTAAAGACCGTAAAGAAAAATAAGCACAAGTTTTATCCGGCCTTTATTCACATTCTTGCCCGCCTGAT
GAATGCTCATCCGGAATTCCGTATGGCAATGAAAGACGGTGAGCTGGTGATATGGGATAGTGTTCACCCT
TGTTACACCGTTTTCCATGAGCAAACTGAAACGTTTTCATCGCTCTGGAGTGAATACCACGACGATTTCC
GGCAGTTTCTACACATATATTCGCAAGATGTGGCGTGTTACGGTGAAAACCTGGCCTATTTCCCTAAAGG
GTTTATTGAGAATATGTTTTTCGTCTCAGCCAATCCCTGGGTGAGTTTCACCAGTTTTGATTTAAACGTG
GCCAATATGGACAACTTCTTCGCCCCCGTTTTCACCATGGGCAAATATTATACGCAAGGCGACAAGGTGC
TGATGCCGCTGGCGATTCAGGTTCATCATGCCGTTTGTGATGGCTTCCATGTCGGCAGAATGCTTAATGA
ATTACAACAGTACTGCGATGAGTGGCAGGGGGGGCGTAAACGCCGCGTGGATCCGGCTTACTAAAAGCCA
GATAACAGTATGCGTATTTGCGCGCTGATTTTTGCGGTATAAGAATATATACTGATATGTATACCCGAAG
TATGTCAAAAAGAGGTATGCTATGAAGCAGCGTATTACAGTGACAGTTGACAGCGACAGCTATCAGTTGC
TCAAGGCATATATGATGTCAATATCTCCGGTCTGGTAAGCACAACCATGCAGAATGAAGCCCGTCGTCTG
CGTGCCGAACGCTGGAAAGCGGAAAATCAGGAAGGGATGGCTGAGGTCGCCCGGTTTATTGAAATGAACG
GCTCTTTTGCTGACGAGAACAGGGGCTGGTGAAATGCAGTTTAAGGTTTACACCTATAAAAGAGAGAGCC
GTTATCGTCTGTTTGTGGATGTACAGAGTGATATTATTGACACGCCCGGGCGACGGATGGTGATCCCCCT
GGCCAGTGCACGTCTGCTGTCAGATAAAGTCTCCCGTGAACTTTACCCGGTGGTGCATATCGGGGATGAA
AGCTGGCGCATGATGACCACCGATATGGCCAGTGTGCCGGTTTCCGTTATCGGGGAAGAAGTGGCTGATC
TCAGCCACCGCGAAAATGACATCAAAAACGCCATTAACCTGATGTTCTGGGGAATATAAATGTCAGGCTC
CCTTATACACAGCCAGTCGAAGACTTGTTTCAGAGCTATGCTGGAAACAGCATAGCAAGTTGAAATAAGG
CTAGTCCGTTATCAACTTGAAAAAGTGGCACCGAGTCGGTGCTTTTTTTTGCTTAGAGACCTTATCGGAT
CCCGGGCCCGTCGACTGCAGAGGCCTGCATGCAAGCTTGGCGTAATCATGGTCATAGCTGTTTCCTGTGT
GAAATTGTTATCCGCTCACAATTCCACACAACATACGAGCCGGAAGCATAAAGTGTAAAGCCTGGGGTGC
CTAATGAGTGAGCTAACTCACATTAATTGCGTTGCGCTCACTGCCCGCTTTCCAGTCGGGAAACCTGTCG
TGCCAGCTGCATTAATGAATCGGCCAACGCGCGGGGAGAGGCGGTTTGCGTATTGGGCGCTCTTCCGCTT
CCTCGCTCACTGACTCGCTGCGCTCGGTCGTTCGGCTGCGGCGAGCGGTATCAGCTCACTCAAAGGCGGT
AATACGGTTATCCACAGAATCAGGGGATAACGCAGGAAAGAACATGTGAGCAAAAGGCCAGCAAAAGGCC
AGGAACCGTAAAAAGGCCGCGTTGCTGGCGTTTTTCCATAGGCTCCGCCCCCCTGACGAGCATCACAAAA
ATCGACGCTCAAGTCAGAGGTGGCGAAACCCGACAGGACTATAAAGATACCAGGCGTTTCCCCCTGGAAG
CTCCCTCGTGCGCTCTCCTGTTCCGACCCTGCCGCTTACCGGATACCTGTCCGCCTTTCTCCCTTCGGGA
AGCGTGGCGCTTTCTCATAGCTCACGCTGTAGGTATCTCAGTTCGGTGTAGGTCGTTCGCTCCAAGCTGG
GCTGTGTGCACGAACCCCCCGTTCAGCCCGACCGCTGCGCCTTATCCGGTAACTATCGTCTTGAGTCCAA
CCCGGTAAGACACGACTTATCGCCACTGGCAGCAGCCACTGGTAACAGGATTAGCAGAGCGAGGTATGTA
GGCGGTGCTACAGAGTTCTTGAAGTGGTGGCCTAACTACGGCTACACTAGAAGAACAGTATTTGGTATCT
GCGCTCTGCTGAAGCCAGTTACCTTCGGAAAAAGAGTTGGTAGCTCTTGATCCGGCAAACAAACCACCGC
TGGTAGCGGTGGTTTTTTTGTTTGCAAGCAGCAGATTACGCGCAGAAAAAAAGGATCTCAAGAAGATCCT
TTGATCTTTTCTACGGGGTCTGACGCTCAGTGGAACGAAAACTCACGTTAAGGGATTTTGGTCATGAGAT
TATCAAAAAGGATCTTCACCTAGATCCTTTTAAATTAAAAATGAAGTTTTAAATCAATCTAAAGTATATA
TGAGTAAACTTGGTCTGACAGTTACCAATGCTTAATCAGTGAGGCACCTATCTCAGCGATCTGTCTATTT
CGTTCATCCATAGTTGCCTGACTCCCCGTCGTGTAGATAACTACGATACGGGAGGGCTTACCATCTGGCC
CCAGTGCTGCAATGATACCGCGAGATCCACGCTCACCGGCTCCAGATTTATCAGCAATAAACCAGCCAGC
CGGAAGGGCCGAGCGCAGAAGTGGTCCTGCAACTTTATCCGCCTCCATCCAGTCTATTAATTGTTGCCGG
GAAGCTAGAGTAAGTAGTTCGCCAGTTAATAGTTTGCGCAACGTTGTTGCCATTGCTACAGGCATCGTGG
TGTCACGCTCGTCGTTTGGTATGGCTTCATTCAGCTCCGGTTCCCAACGATCAAGGCGAGTTACATGATC
CCCCATGTTGTGCAAAAAAGCGGTTAGCTCCTTCGGTCCTCCGATCGTTGTCAGAAGTAAGTTGGCCGCA
GTGTTATCACTCATGGTTATGGCAGCACTGCATAATTCTCTTACTGTCATGCCATCCGTAAGATGCTTTT
CTGTGACTGGTGAGTACTCAACCAAGTCATTCTGAGAATAGTGTATGCGGCGACCGAGTTGCTCTTGCCC
GGCGTCAATACGGGATAATACCGCGCCACATAGCAGAACTTTAAAAGTGCTCATCATTGGAAAACGTTCT
TCGGGGCGAAAACTCTCAAGGATCTTACCGCTGTTGAGATCCAGTTCGATGTAACCCACTCGTGCACCCA
ACTGATCTTCAGCATCTTTTACTTTCACCAGCGTTTCTGGGTGAGCAAAAACAGGAAGGCAAAATGCCGC
AAAAAAGGGAATAAGGGCGACACGGAAATGTTGAATACTCATACTCTTCCTTTTTCAATATTATTGAAGC
ATTTATCAGGGTTATTGTCTCATGAGCGGATACATATTTGAATGTATTTAGAAAAATAAACAAATAGGGG
TTCCGCGCACATTTCCCCGAAAAGTGCCACCTGACGTCTAAGAAACCATTATTATCATGACATTAACCTA
TAAAAATAGGCGTATCACGAGGCCCTTTCGTC
Features (pLannotate 1.2.2; 15 found; start..end, strand, type, name):
    137..236     +  misc_feature   bom (fragment): basis of mobility region from pBR322
    242..399     -  CDS            lacZα (fragment): LacZα fragment of β-galactosidase; lacZ fragment
    608..710     +  promoter       cat promoter: promoter of the E. coli cat gene encoding chloramphenicol acetyltransferase
    711..1369    +  CDS            CmR: chloramphenicol acetyltransferase; cat; confers resistance to chloramphenicol
   1551..1709    +  CDS            ccdA (fragment): CCDA_ECO57 - Also known as H, letA. Experimental evidence at protein level: Swiss-Prot protein existence level 1. Antitoxin component of a type II toxin-antitoxin (TA) system which inhibits the post-segregational killing (PSK) of plasmid-free cells, also referred to as a plasmid addiction system. Binds to and blocks the activity of CcdB; will also remove bound CcdB protein from the CcdB-GyrA complex by forming a CcdA-CcdB complex, a process termed rejuvenation. Functions as a transcriptional corepressor for the ccdAB operon, repression also requires CcdB (By similarity). From Escherichia coli
   1714..2016    +  CDS            ccdB: CCDB_ECOLI - Also known as G, letB, letD. Experimental evidence at protein level: Swiss-Prot protein existence level 1. Toxic component of a type II toxin-antitoxin (TA) system, functioning in plasmid maintainence. Responsible for the post- segregational killing (PSK) of plasmid-free cells, also referred to as a plasmid addiction system. Half-life of over 2 hours. Cell killing by CcdB is accompanied by filamentation, defects in chromosome and plasmid segregation, defects in cell division, formation of anucleate cells, decreased DNA synthesis and plasmid loss. Interferes with the activity of DN
   2075..2142    +  misc_RNA       tracrRNA (fragment): trans-activating CRISPR RNA for the Streptococcus pyogenes CRISPR/Cas9 system
   2245..2261    -  protein_bind   lac operator: The lac repressor binds to the lac operator to inhibit transcription in E. coli. This inhibition can be relieved by adding lactose or isopropyl-β-D-thiogalactopyranoside (IPTG). lac repressor encoded by lacI
   2269..2299    -  promoter       lac promoter: promoter for the E. coli lac operon
   2314..2335    -  protein_bind   CAP binding site: CAP binding activates transcription in the presence of cAMP. E. coli catabolite activator protein
   2348..2440    -  CDS            lacI (fragment): lac repressor; lacI; The lac repressor binds to the lac operator to inhibit transcription in E. coli. This inhibition can be relieved by adding lactose or isopropyl-β-D-thiogalactopyranoside (IPTG).
   2623..3211    -  rep_origin     ori: high-copy-number ColE1/pMB1/pBR322/pUC origin of replication
   3382..4242    -  CDS            AmpR: β-lactamase; bla; confers resistance to ampicillin, carbenicillin, and related antibiotics
   4243..4347    -  promoter       AmpR promoter: bla
   4442..35      +  CDS            rop (fragment) (across the origin): Rop protein, which maintains plasmids at low copy number; rop
