[The description below was written by a language model from this plasmid's Addgene catalogue record and pLannotate feature annotations shown in this document.]
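Description:
pDGE665 is an empty "M8E" shuttle vector for plant CRISPR/Cas9 work, built on the pUC57-BsaI backbone and used to prepare single guide RNA transcriptional units driven by the Solanum lycopersicum (tomato) U6 promoter. It is a high-copy E. coli plasmid that replicates from a ColE1/pUC-type origin. The backbone carries the β-lactamase gene (AmpR) with its own promoter. Short remnants of lacZα, the lac promoter/operator region, lacI, bom and rop are also annotated, and these look like vector-derived leftovers rather than working parts of the design.

The cloning site is occupied by a counter-selection cassette made up of a chloramphenicol acetyltransferase gene with its cat promoter, a ccdA fragment and a complete ccdB toxin gene. Directly downstream lies a sequence annotated as a fragment of the Streptococcus pyogenes tracrRNA, which presumably corresponds to the sgRNA scaffold. The U6 promoter named in the catalogue entry was not picked up by the automated annotation. It would be expected in the unannotated stretch upstream of the cassette, but the feature table does not confirm its position.

In use, a pair of hybridized oligonucleotides encoding the target-specific guide replaces the CmR/ccdB cassette, placing the guide between the promoter and the scaffold to give a complete sgRNA expression unit. Because ccdB poisons gyrase in ordinary E. coli strains, uncut parental plasmid is selected against, and the empty vector has to be maintained in a ccdB-tolerant strain under chloramphenicol and ampicillin selection. The associated publication describes highly multiplexed editing in Nicotiana benthamiana and Arabidopsis. This suggests the finished units are then combined into multi-guide arrays in a recipient vector, although the record does not describe that assembly step.
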