Addgene plasmid #153263: pDGE665
Purpose: (Empty Backbone) M8E shuttle vector containing the Solanum lycopersicum U6 promoter for preparation of single guide RNA transcriptional units by cloning of hybridized oligonucleotides.
Depositing lab: Johannes Stuttmann. Depositing organization: Martin-Luther-Universitaet Halle-Wittenberg. Publication: Highly efficient multiplex editing: One-shot generation of 8x Nicotiana benthamiana and 12x Arabidopsis mutants. Stuttmann J, Barthel K, Martin P, Ordon J, Erickson JL, Herr R, Ferik F, Kretschmer C, Berner T, Keilwagen J, Marillonnet S, Bonas U. Plant J. 2021 Feb 12. doi: 10.1111/tpj.15197. PubMed 33577114.
Backbone
  Vector backbone: pUC57-BsaI
  Backbone size (bp): 2700
  Vector type: CRISPR
  Selectable markers: ccdB
Growth in bacteria
  Bacterial resistance: Chloramphenicol and Ampicillin, 25 & 100 μg/mL
  Growth temperature: 37°C
  Growth strain: ccdB Survival
  Copy number: High Copy
Gene/Insert
  Gene/Insert name: None
Terms and licenses: Academic/Nonprofit Terms; Industry Terms: Not Available to Industry
Depositor comments: Please visit https://www.biorxiv.org/content/10.1101/2020.03.31.018671v2 for bioRxiv preprint.
How to cite: pDGE665 was a gift from Johannes Stuttmann (Addgene plasmid # 153263 ; http://n2t.net/addgene:153263 ; RRID:Addgene_153263)
